>Addgene plasmid #213245 | TH1533-DuET | addgene full sequence | sequence record 431805 | Addgene NGS Result
CCACATAGCAGAACTTTAAAAGTGCTCATCATTGGAAAACGTTCTTCGGGGCGAAAACTCTCAAGGATCT
TACCGCTGTTGAGATCCAGTTCGATGTAACCCACTCGTGCACCCAACTGATCTTCAGCATCTTTTACTTT
CACCAGCGTTTCTGGGTGAGCAAAAACAGGAAGGCAAAATGCCGCAAAAAAGGGAATAAGGGCGACACGG
AAATGTTGAATACTCATACTCTTCCTTTTTCAATATTATTGAAGCATTTATCAGGGTTATTGTCTCATGA
GCGGATACATATTTGAATGTATTTAGAAAAATAAACAAATAGGGGTTCCGCGCACATTTCCCCGAAAAGT
GCCACCTGACGTCGACGGATCGGGAGATCTCCCGATCCCCTATGGTGCACTCTCAGTACAATCTGCTCTG
ATGCCGCATAGTTAAGCCAGTATCTGCTCCCTGCTTGTGTGTTGGAGGTCGCTGAGTAGTGCGCGAGCAA
AATTTAAGCTACAACAAGGCAAGGCTTGACCGACATTTGCATGAAGAATCTGCTTAGGGTTAGGCGTTTT
GCGCTGCTTCGCGATGTACGGGCCAGATATACGCGTTGACATTGATTATTGACTAGTTATTAATAGTAAT
CAATTACGGGGTCATTAGTTCATAGCCCATATATGGAGTTCCGCGTTACATAACTTACGGTAAATGGCCC
GCCTGGCTGACCGCCCAACGACCCCCGCCCATTGACGTCAATAATGACGTATGTTCCCATAGTAACGCCA
ATAGGGACTTTCCATTGACGTCAATGGGTGGAGTATTTACGGTAAACTGCCCACTTGGCAGTACATCAAG
TGTATCATATGCCAAGTACGCCCCCTATTGACGTCAATGACGGTAAATGGCCCGCCTGGCATTATGCCCA
GTACATGACCTTATGGGACTTTCCTACTTGGCAGTACATCTACGTATTAGTCATCGCTATTACCATGGTG
ATGCGGTTTTGGCAGTACATCAATGGGCGTGGATAGCGGTTTGACTCACGGGGATTTCCAAGTCTCCACC
CCATTGACGTCAATGGGAGTTTGTTTTGGCACCAAAATCAACGGGACTTTCCAAAATGTCGTAACAACTC
CGCCCCATTGACGCAAATGGGCGGTAGGCGTGTACGGTGGGAGGTCTATATAAGCAGAGCTCTCTGGCTA
ACTAGAGAACCCACTGCTTACTGGCTTATCGAAATTAATACGACTCACTATAGGGAGACCCAAGCTGGCT
AGCGTTTAAACTTAAGCTTGCCGCCACCATGGCGCTGTGTATCCCTCAAGTTCTGCTGGCCCTGTTCCTG
AGCATGCTGACAGGACCTGGCGAGGGCTACCCTTACGATGTGCCTGACTACGCCGAATTCGCTCCTGCAG
GGAGTCAATTGCACAGCCTGTTTACCTGCGAGCCCATCACCGTGCCTCGGTGCATGAAGATGGCCTACAA
CATGACATTCTTCCCCAACCTGATGGGCCACTACGACCAGTCTATTGCCGCCGTGGAAATGGAACACTTC
CTGCCTCTGGCCAACCTGGAATGTAGCCCCAATATCGAGACATTCCTGTGCAAGGCCTTCGTGCCTACCT
GCATCGAGCAGATCCATGTGGTGCCTCCATGCCGGAAGCTGTGCGAGAAGGTGTACAGCGACTGCAAGAA
GCTGATCGACACCTTCGGCATCAGATGGCCCGAGGAACTGGAATGCGACCGCCTGCAGTACTGTGACGAG
ACAGTGCCCGTGACCTTCGATCCCCACACCGAGTTTCTGGGCCCTCAGAAAAAGACCGAACAGGTGCAGA
GAGATATCGGCTTCTGGTGCCCCAGACACCTGAAAACATCTGGCGGCCAGGGCTACAAGTTCCTGGGCAT
CGATCAGTGCGCCCCTCCATGTCCTAACATGTACTTCAAGAGCGACGAGCTTGAGTTCGCCAAGAGCTTC
ATCGGAACCGTGTCCATCTTCTGCCTGTGCGCTACCCTGTTTACTTTCCTGACCTTCCTGATCGACGTGC
GGCGGTTCAGATACCCCGAGAGGCCCATCATCTACTACAGCGTGTGCTACAGCATCGTGTCCCTGATGTA
CTTTATCGGCTTTCTGCTGGGCGACAGCACCGCCTGTAACAAGGCCGATGAGAAGCTGGAACTGGGCGAT
ACCGTGGTGCTGGGCAGTCAGAACAAGGCCTGCACCGTGCTGTTTATGTTGCTGTACTTCTTCACAATGG
CCGGCACCGTTTGGTGGGTCATCCTGACCATCACCTGGTTTCTGGCCGCTGGCAGAAAGTGGTCTTGCGA
GGCCATCGAACAGAAGGCCGTCTGGTTTCACGCTGTGGCCTGGGGCACACCAGGCTTTCTGACAGTGATG
CTCCTGGCCATGAACAAGGTGGAAGGCGACAACATCAGCGGCGTGTGCTTTGTGGGCCTGTACGATCTGG
ACGCCAGCCGGTACTTTGTGCTCCTGCCACTGTGCCTGTGTGTGTTCGTGGGACTGTCTCTGCTTCTGGC
CGGCATCATCAGCCTGAACCATGTGCGGCAAGTGATCCAGCACGACGGCCGGAATCAAGAGAAGCTGAAG
AAATTCATGATCCGCATCGGCGTGTTCAGCGGCCTGTATCTGGTGCCTCTGGTCACACTGCTGGGCTGTT
ACGTGTACGAGCAAGTGAACCGGATCACCTGGGAGATCACATGGGTGTCCGACCACTGCAGACAGTATCA
CATCCCATGTCCATACCAGGCCAAGGCCAAAGCCAGACCTGAGCTGGCCCTGTTCATGATCAAGTACCTG
ATGACCCTGATCGTGGGCATCTCCGCCGTGTTTTGGGTCGGAAGCAAGAAAACCTGTACCGAGTGGGCCG
GCTTCTTCAAGCGGAACAGAAAGAGGGACCCCATCAGCGAGAGCAGACGGGTCCTGCAAGAATCCTGCGA
GTTCTTCCTGAAGCACAACAGCAAAGTCAAGCACAAGAAGAAGCACTACAAGCCCTCCAGCCACAAGCTG
AAAGTGATCAGCAAGAGCATGGGCACCAGCACAGGCGCCACAGCCAATCATGGAACATCTGCCGTGGCCA
TCACCAGCCACGATTACCTGGGACAAGAGACACTGACCGAGATCCAGACAAGCCCCGAAACCAGCATGCG
GGAAGTGAAGGCTGACGGCGCCTCTACACCTAGACTGAGAGAGCAGGATTGCGGCGAGCCTGCTTCTCCT
GCCGCCTCTATTAGTAGACTGAGCGGAGAACAGGTGGACGGCAAAGGACAGGCCGGATCTGTGTCTGAGA
GCGCCAGATCTGAGGGCAGAATCAGCCCCAAGTCCGACATCACCGATACCGGACTGGCCCAGAGCAACAA
TCTGCAGGTCCCAAGCTCCAGCGAGCCTTCCAGCCTGAAGGGCTCTACATCTCTGCTGGTGCACCCTGTG
TCTGGCGTGCGGAAAGAACAAGGCGGCGGATGCCACAGCGATACTGGTACCGCCTCCTCGGATGAGGCCA
GCACAACCGTGTCTAAGACCGAGACATCTCAGGTGGCCCCTGCCTAAGCGGCCGCTCTAGAGGGCCCGTT
TAAACCCGCTGATCAGCCTCGACTGTGCCTTCTAGTTGCCAGCCATCTGTTGTTTGCCCCTCCCCCGTGC
CTTCCTTGACCCTGGAAGGTGCCACTCCCACTGTCCTTTCCTAATAAAATGAGGAAATTGCATCGCATTG
TCTGAGTAGGTGTCATTCTATTCTGGGGGGTGGGGTGGGGCAGGACAGCAAGGGGGAGGATTGGGAAGAC
AATAGCAGGCATGCTGGGGATGCGGTGGGCTCTATGGCTTCTGAGGCGGAAAGAACCAGCTGGGGCTCTA
GGGGGTATCCCC
[124 nt withheld, positions 3863-3986]
C
[91 nt withheld, positions 3988-4078]
A
[49 nt withheld, positions 4080-4128]
CCTTTGACGTTGGAGTCCACGTTCTTT
[37 nt withheld, positions 4156-4192]
ACCCTATCTCGGTCTATTCTTTTGATTTATAAGGGATTTTGCCGATTTCGGCCTATTGGTTAAAAAATGA
GCTGATTTAACAAAAATTTAACGCGAATTAATTCTGTGGAATGTGTGTCAGTTAGGGTGTGGAAAGTCCC
CAGGCTCCCCAGCAGGCAGAAGTATGCAAAGCATGCATCTCAATTAGTCAGCAACCAGGTGTGGAAAGTC
CCCAGGCTCCCCAGCAGGCAGAAGTATGCAAAGCATGCATCTCAATTAGTCAGCAACCATAGTCCCGCCC
CTAACTCCGCCCATCCCGCCCCTAACTCCGCCCAGTTCCGCCCATTCTCCGCCCCATGGCTGACTAATTT
TTTTTATTTATGCAGAGGCCGAGGCCGCCTCTGCCTCTGAGCTATTCCAGAAGTAGTGAGGAGGCTTTTT
TGGAGGCCTAGGCTTTTGCAAAAAGCTCCCGGGAGCTTGTATATCCATTTTCGGATCTGATCAAGAGACA
GGATGAGGATCGTTTCGCATGATTGAACAAGATGGATTGCACGCAGGTTCTCCGGCCGCTTGGGTGGAGA
GGCTATTCGGCTATGACTGGGCACAACAGACAATCGGCTGCTCTGATGCCGCCGTGTTCCGGCTGTCAGC
GCAGGGGCGCCCGGTTCTTTTTGTCAAGACCGACCTGTCCGGTGCCCTGAATGAACTGCAGGACGAGGCA
GCGCGGCTATCGTGGCTGGCCACGACGGGCGTTCCTTGCGCAGCTGTGCTCGACGTTGTCACTGAAGCGG
GAAGGGACTGGCTGCTATTGGGCGAAGTGCCGGGGCAGGATCTCCTGTCATCTCACCTTGCTCCTGCCGA
GAAAGTATCCATCATGGCTGATGCAATGCGGCGGCTGCATACGCTTGATCCGGCTACCTGCCCATTCGAC
CACCAAGCGAAACATCGCATCGAGCGAGCACGTACTCGGATGGAAGCCGGTCTTGTCGATCAGGATGATC
TGGACGAAGAGCATCAGGGGCTCGCGCCAGCCGAACTGTTCGCCAGGCTCAAGGCGCGCATGCCCGACGG
CGAGGATCTCGTCGTGACCCATGGCGATGCCTGCTTGCCGAATATCATGGTGGAAAATGGCCGCTTTTCT
GGATTCATCGACTGTGGCCGGCTGGGTGTGGCGGACCGCTATCAGGACATAGCGTTGGCTACCCGTGATA
TTGCTGAAGAGCTTGGCGGCGAATGGGCTGACCGCTTCCTCGTGCTTTACGGTATCGCCGCTCCCGATTC
GCAGCGCATCGCCTTCTATCGCCTTCTTGACGAGTTCTTCTGAGCGGGACTCTGGGGTTCGAAATGACCG
ACCAAGCGACGCCCAACCTGCCATCACGAGATTTCGATTCCACCGCCGCCTTCTATGAAAGGTTGGGCTT
CGGAATCGTTTTCCGGGACGCCGGCTGGATGATCCTCCAGCGCGGGGATCTCATGCTGGAGTTCTTCGCC
CACCCCAACTTGTTTATTGCAGCTTATAATGGTTACAAATAAAGCAATAGCATCACAAATTTCACAAATA
AAGCATTTTTTTCACTGCATTCTAGTTGTGGTTTGTCCAAACTCATCAATGTATCTTATCATGTCTGTAT
ACCGTCGACCTCTAGCTAGAGCTTGGCGTAATCATGGTCATAGCTGTTTCCTGTGTGAAATTGTTATCCG
CTCACAATTCCACACAACATACGAGCCGGAAGCATAAAGTGTAAAGCCTGGGGTGCCTAATGAGTGAGCT
AACTCACATTAATTGCGTTGCGCTCACTGCCCGCTTTCCAGTCGGGAAACCTGTCGTGCCAGCTGCATTA
ATGAATCGGCCAACGCGCGGGGAGAGGCGGTTTGCGTATTGGGCGCTCTTCCGCTTCCTCGCTCACTGAC
TCGCTGCGCTCGGTCGTTCGGCTGCGGCGAGCGGTATCAGCTCACTCAAAGGCGGTAATACGGTTATCCA
CAGAATCAGGGGATAACGCAGGAAAGAACATGTGAGCAAAAGGCCAGCAAAAGGCCAGGAACCGTAAAAA
GGCCGCGTTGCTGGCGTTTTTCCATAGGCTCCGCCCCCCTGACGAGCATCACAAAAATCGACGCTCAAGT
CAGAGGTGGCGAAACCCGACAGGACTATAAAGATACCAGGCGTTTCCCCCTGGAAGCTCCCTCGTGCGCT
CTCCTGTTCCGACCCTGCCGCTTACCGGATACCTGTCCGCCTTTCTCCCTTCGGGAAGCGTGGCGCTTTC
TCATAGCTCACGCTGTAGGTATCTCAGTTCGGTGTAGGTCGTTCGCTCCAAGCTGGGCTGTGTGCACGAA
CCCCCCGTTCAGCCCGACCGCTGCGCCTTATCCGGTAACTATCGTCTTGAGTCCAACCCGGTAAGACACG
ACTTATCGCCACTGGCAGCAGCCACTGGTAACAGGATTAGCAGAGCGAGGTATGTAGGCGGTGCTACAGA
GTTCTTGAAGTGGTGGCCTAACTACGGCTACACTAGAAGAACAGTATTTGGTATCTGCGCTCTGCTGAAG
CCAGTTACCTTCGGAAAAAGAGTTGGTAGCTCTTGATCCGGCAAACAAACCACCGCTGGTAGCGGTGGTT
TTTTTGTTTGCAAGCAGCAGATTACGCGCAGAAAAAAAGGATCTCAAGAAGATCCTTTGATCTTTTCTAC
GGGGTCTGACGCTCAGTGGAACGAAAACTCACGTTAAGGGATTTTGGTCATGAGATTATCAAAAAGGATC
TTCACCTAGATCCTTTTAAATTAAAAATGAAGTTTTAAATCAATCTAAAGTATATATGAGTAAACTTGGT
CTGACAGTTACCAATGCTTAATCAGTGAGGCACCTATCTCAGCGATCTGTCTATTTCGTTCATCCATAGT
TGCCTGACTCCCCGTCGTGTAGATAACTACGATACGGGAGGGCTTACCATCTGGCCCCAGTGCTGCAATG
ATACCGCGAGACCCACGCTCACCGGCTCCAGATTTATCAGCAATAAACCAGCCAGCCGGAAGGGCCGAGC
GCAGAAGTGGTCCTGCAACTTTATCCGCCTCCATCCAGTCTATTAATTGTTGCCGGGAAGCTAGAGTAAG
TAGTTCGCCAGTTAATAGTTTGCGCAACGTTGTTGCCATTGCTACAGGCATCGTGGTGTCACGCTCGTCG
TTTGGTATGGCTTCATTCAGCTCCGGTTCCCAACGATCAAGGCGAGTTACATGATCCCCCATGTTGTGCA
AAAAAGCGGTTAGCTCCTTCGGTCCTCCGATCGTTGTCAGAAGTAAGTTGGCCGCAGTGTTATCACTCAT
GGTTATGGCAGCACTGCATAATTCTCTTACTGTCATGCCATCCGTAAGATGCTTTTCTGTGACTGGTGAG
TACTCAACCAAGTCATTCTGAGAATAGTGTATGCGGCGACCGAGTTGCTCTTGCCCGGCGTCAATACGGG
ATAATACCGCG
Features (pLannotate 1.2.2; 21 found; start..end, strand, type, name):
    228..332     -  promoter       AmpR promoter: bla
    391..443     -  misc_feature   bom (fragment): basis of mobility region from pBR322
    598..977     +  enhancer       CMV enhancer: human cytomegalovirus immediate early enhancer
    978..1181    +  promoter       CMV promoter: human cytomegalovirus (CMV) immediate early promoter
   1177..1210    +  LTR            5' LTR (truncated) (fragment): truncated 5' long terminal repeat (LTR) from HIV-1
   1226..1244    +  promoter       T7 promoter: promoter for bacteriophage T7 RNA polymerase
   1289..1357    +  CDS            Htr3a (fragment): 5HT3A_MOUSE - Also known as 5ht3, Htr3. Experimental evidence at protein level: Swiss-Prot protein existence level 1. This is one of the several different receptors for 5- hydroxytryptamine (serotonin), a biogenic hormone that functions as a neurotransmitter, a hormone, and a mitogen. This receptor is a ligand- gated ion channel, which when activated causes fast, depolarizing responses in neurons. It is a cation-specific, but otherwise relatively nonselective, ion channel. From Mus musculus (Mouse).
   1412..3475    +  CDS            FZD6: FZD6_HUMAN - Experimental evidence at protein level: Swiss-Prot protein existence level 1. Receptor for Wnt proteins. Most of frizzled receptors are coupled to the beta-catenin canonical signaling pathway, which leads to the activation of disheveled proteins, inhibition of GSK-3 kinase, nuclear accumulation of beta-catenin and activation of Wnt target genes. A second signaling pathway involving PKC and calcium fluxes has been seen for some family members, but it is not yet clear if it represents a distinct pathway or if it can be integrated in the canonical pathway, as PKC seems to be required
   3593..3817    +  polyA_signal   bGH poly(A) signal: bovine growth hormone polyadenylation signal
   3821..3842    +  promoter       SV40 promoter (fragment): SV40 enhancer and early promoter
   3863..4291    +  rep_origin     f1 ori (sequence partly withheld): f1 bacteriophage origin of replication; arrow indicates direction of (+) strand synthesis
   4305..4634    +  promoter       SV40 promoter: SV40 enhancer and early promoter
   4701..5492    +  CDS            neo: KKA2_KLEPN - Also known as kan, nptII. Experimental evidence at protein level: Swiss-Prot protein existence level 1. Resistance to kanamycin, neomycin, paromomycin, ribostamycin, butirosin and gentamicin B. From Klebsiella pneumoniae.
   5516..5674    +  CDS            ble (fragment): BLE_KLEPN - Experimental evidence at protein level: Swiss-Prot protein existence level 1. Binding protein with a strong affinity to the bleomycin family of antibiotics. Binds to CL990; an antimitotic-antibiotic compound. From Klebsiella pneumoniae.
   5669..5790    +  polyA_signal   SV40 poly(A) signal: SV40 polyadenylation signal
   5863..5879    -  protein_bind   lac operator: The lac repressor binds to the lac operator to inhibit transcription in E. coli. This inhibition can be relieved by adding lactose or isopropyl-β-D-thiogalactopyranoside (IPTG). lac repressor encoded by lacI
   5887..5917    -  promoter       lac promoter: promoter for the E. coli lac operon
   5932..5953    -  protein_bind   CAP binding site: CAP binding activates transcription in the presence of cAMP. E. coli catabolite activator protein
   5966..6058    -  CDS            lacI (fragment): lac repressor; lacI; The lac repressor binds to the lac operator to inhibit transcription in E. coli. This inhibition can be relieved by adding lactose or isopropyl-β-D-thiogalactopyranoside (IPTG).
   6241..6829    -  rep_origin     ori: high-copy-number ColE1/pMB1/pBR322/pUC origin of replication
   7000..227     -  CDS            AmpR (across the origin): β-lactamase; bla; confers resistance to ampicillin, carbenicillin, and related antibiotics
