[The description below was written by a language model from this plasmid's Addgene catalogue record and pLannotate feature annotations shown in this document.]
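Description:
TH1533-DuET is a mammalian expression plasmid built on the pcDNA 3.1 (+) backbone that carries the human frizzled receptor 6 gene (FZD6, a class F GPCR of the Frizzled family and a receptor for Wnt proteins). It is maintained in E. coli as a high-copy plasmid through a ColE1/pUC-type origin and selected with ampicillin via the β-lactamase gene. An f1 origin is also present. For selection in mammalian cells, the backbone has a neomycin resistance cassette driven by the SV40 enhancer/early promoter and terminated by an SV40 polyadenylation signal.

The receptor coding sequence, inserted by Gibson cloning, sits downstream of the CMV immediate early enhancer and promoter and is followed by the bovine growth hormone polyadenylation signal. A T7 promoter between the CMV promoter and the insert allows in vitro transcription. According to the stated purpose, the DuET format places a cleavable hemagglutinin signal peptide and a FLAG epitope at the N terminus and a 1D4 epitope at the C terminus. The catalogue tag field lists the N-terminal element as "H4". The automated annotation does not call these tags. It instead marks a short fragment upstream of FZD6 as resembling mouse Htr3a, which sits where a leader sequence would be expected, so the identity of the signal peptide is not settled by the record. A few other small fragment hits (HIV-1 LTR, ble, lacI) are probably backbone annotation artefacts.

The dual epitope tags permit capture and detection of the receptor from either end, and the construct is intended for expression in mammalian cells and proteomics work. The associated study is a multiplexed screen of the selectivity of anti-GPCR antibodies.
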