Addgene plasmid #213245: TH1533-DuET
Purpose: The DuET construct encodes the named human GPCR engineered with a cleaved hemagglutinin signal peptide, a 5' FLAG and a 3' 1D4 epitope tag optimized for expression in mammalian cells and proteomics studies.
Depositing lab: Thomas Sakmar. Depositing organization: Rockefeller University. Publication: Multiplexed selectivity screening of anti-GPCR antibodies. Dahl L, Kotliar IB, Bendes A, Dodig-Crnkovic T, Fromm S, Elofsson A, Uhlen M, Sakmar TP, Schwenk JM. Sci Adv. 2023 May 3;9(18):eadf9297. doi: 10.1126/sciadv.adf9297. Epub 2023 May 3. PubMed 37134173.
Backbone
  Vector backbone: pcDNA 3.1 (+)
  Vector type: Mammalian Expression
Growth in bacteria
  Bacterial resistance: Ampicillin, 100 μg/mL
  Growth temperature: 37°C
  Growth strain: DH5alpha
  Copy number: High Copy
Gene/Insert
  Gene/Insert name: TH1533 (alt names: frizzled receptor 6; Frizzled-6, Fz-6, hFz6)
  Species: H. sapiens (human)
  Entrez Gene: FZD6 (a.k.a. FZ-6, FZ6, HFZ6, NDNC1, NDNC10)
  Promoter: CMV, T7
  Tag / fusion protein: H4 (N terminal on insert); 1D4 (C terminal on insert)
  Cloning method: Gibson Cloning
Terms and licenses: Academic/Nonprofit Terms; Industry Terms: Not Available to Industry
Depositor comments: Class: F, Family: Frizzled. Ensembl ID: ENSG00000164930, Uniprot ID: O60353
How to cite: TH1533-DuET was a gift from Thomas Sakmar (Addgene plasmid # 213245 ; http://n2t.net/addgene:213245 ; RRID:Addgene_213245)
